LOCUS       Exported 7737 bp ds-DNA circular SYN 12-MAY-2021
DEFINITION  SGC Empty backbone for bacterial expression under T7 promoter. Uses
            infusion based cloning method..
ACCESSION   .
VERSION     .
KEYWORDS    pET15-MHL
SOURCE      synthetic DNA construct
  ORGANISM  synthetic DNA construct
REFERENCE   1 (bases 1 to 7737)
  TITLE     Cloning Vectors
REFERENCE   2 (bases 1 to 7737)
  AUTHORS   .
  TITLE     Direct Submission
  JOURNAL   Exported May 12, 2021 from SnapGene Server 1.1.58
            http://www.snapgene.com
FEATURES             Location/Qualifiers
     source          1..7737
                     /organism="synthetic DNA construct"
                     /mol_type="other DNA"
     primer_bind     complement(18..36)
                     /label=pBRforEco
                     /note="pBR322 vectors, upsteam of EcoRI site, forward
                     primer"
     promoter        104..208
                     /gene="bla"
                     /label=AmpR promoter
     CDS             209..1069
                     /codon_start=1
                     /gene="bla"
                     /product="beta-lactamase"
                     /label=AmpR
                     /note="confers resistance to ampicillin, carbenicillin, and
                     related antibiotics"
                     /translation="MSIQHFRVALIPFFAAFCLPVFAHPETLVKVKDAEDQLGARVGYI
                     ELDLNSGKILESFRPEERFPMMSTFKVLLCGAVLSRVDAGQEQLGRRIHYSQNDLVEYS
                     PVTEKHLTDGMTVRELCSAAITMSDNTAANLLLTTIGGPKELTAFLHNMGDHVTRLDRW
                     EPELNEAIPNDERDTTMPAAMATTLRKLLTGELLTLASRQQLIDWMEADKVAGPLLRSA
                     LPAGWFIADKSGAGERGSRGIIAALGPDGKPSRIVVIYTTGSQATMDERNRQIAEIGAS
                     LIKHW"
     primer_bind     complement(427..446)
                     /label=Amp-R
                     /note="Ampicillin resistance gene, reverse primer"
     rep_origin      1240..1828
                     /direction=RIGHT
                     /label=ori
                     /note="high-copy-number ColE1/pMB1/pBR322/pUC origin of
                     replication"
     primer_bind     1729..1748
                     /label=pBR322ori-F
                     /note="pBR322 origin, forward primer"
     primer_bind     1982..1999
                     /label=L4440
                     /note="L4440 vector, forward primer"
     misc_feature    2014..2156
                     /label=bom
                     /note="basis of mobility region from pBR322"
     primer_bind     complement(2082..2101)
                     /label=pRS-marker
                     /note="pRS vectors, use to sequence yeast selectable
                     marker"
     primer_bind     2242..2264
                     /label=pGEX 3'
                     /note="pGEX vectors, reverse primer"
     CDS             complement(2258..2449)
                     /codon_start=1
                     /gene="rop"
                     /product="Rop protein, which maintains plasmids at low copy
                     number"
                     /label=rop
                     /translation="MTKQEKTALNMARFIRSQTLTLLEKLNELDADEQADICESLHDHA
                     DELYRSCLARFGDDGENL"
     CDS             complement(3761..4843)
                     /codon_start=1
                     /gene="lacI"
                     /product="lac repressor"
                     /label=lacI
                     /note="The lac repressor binds to the lac operator to
                     inhibit transcription in E. coli. This inhibition can be
                     relieved by adding lactose or
                     isopropyl-beta-D-thiogalactopyranoside (IPTG)."
                     /translation="MKPVTLYDVAEYAGVSYQTVSRVVNQASHVSAKTREKVEAAMAEL
                     NYIPNRVAQQLAGKQSLLIGVATSSLALHAPSQIVAAIKSRADQLGASVVVSMVERSGV
                     EACKAAVHNLLAQRVSGLIINYPLDDQDAIAVEAACTNVPALFLDVSDQTPINSIIFSH
                     EDGTRLGVEHLVALGHQQIALLAGPLSSVSARLRLAGWHKYLTRNQIQPIAEREGDWSA
                     MSGFQQTMQMLNEGIVPTAMLVANDQMALGAMRAITESGLRVGADISVVGYDDTEDSSC
                     YIPPLTTIKQDFRLLGQTSVDRLLQLSQGQAVKGNQLLPVSLVKRKTTLAPNTQTASPR
                     ALADSLMQLARQVSRLESGQ"
     primer_bind     4805..4824
                     /label=LacI-R
                     /note="LacI, reverse primer"
     promoter        complement(4844..4921)
                     /gene="lacI"
                     /label=lacI promoter
     primer_bind     5127..5146
                     /label=pBRrevBam
                     /note="pBR322 vectors, tet region, downstream of BamHI,
                     reverse primer"
     primer_bind     5230..5249
                     /label=T7
                     /note="T7 promoter, forward primer"
     promoter        5230..5248
                     /label=T7 promoter
                     /note="promoter for bacteriophage T7 RNA polymerase"
     protein_bind    5249..5273
                     /label=lac operator
                     /bound_moiety="lac repressor encoded by lacI"
                     /note="The lac repressor binds to the lac operator to
                     inhibit transcription in E. coli. This inhibition can be
                     relieved by adding lactose or
                     isopropyl-beta-D-thiogalactopyranoside (IPTG)."
     RBS             5288..5310
                     /note="efficient ribosome binding site from bacteriophage
                     T7 gene 10 (Olins and Rangwala, 1989)"
     CDS             5320..5337
                     /codon_start=1
                     /product="6xHis affinity tag"
                     /label=6xHis
                     /translation="HHHHHH"
     CDS             5350..5370
                     /codon_start=1
                     /product="tobacco etch virus (TEV) protease recognition and
                     cleavage site"
                     /label=TEV site
                     /translation="ENLYFQG"
     protein_bind    5398..5431
                     /label=loxP
                     /bound_moiety="Cre recombinase"
                     /note="Cre-mediated recombination occurs in the 8-bp core
                     sequence (GCATACAT)."
     promoter        5446..5891
                     /gene="sacR"
                     /label=sacB promoter
                     /note="sacB promoter and control region"
     CDS             5892..7313
                     /codon_start=1
                     /gene="Bacillus subtilis sacB"
                     /product="secreted levansucrase that renders bacterial
                     growth sensitive to sucrose"
                     /label=SacB
                     /note="negative selection marker"
                     /translation="MNIKKFAKQATVLTFTTALLAGGATQAFAKETNQKPYKETYGISH
                     ITRHDMLQIPEQQKNEKYQVPEFDSSTIKNISSAKGLDVWDSWPLQNADGTVANYHGYH
                     IVFALAGDPKNADDTSIYMFYQKVGETSIDSWKNAGRVFKDSDKFDANDSILKDQTQEW
                     SGSATFTSDGKIRLFYTDFSGKHYGKQTLTTAQVNVSASDSSLNINGVEDYKSIFDGDG
                     KTYQNVQQFIDEGNYSSGDNHTLRDPHYVEDKGHKYLVFEANTGTEDGYQGEESLFNKA
                     YYGKSTSFFRQESQKLLQSDKKRTAELANGALGMIELNDDYTLKKVMKPLIASNTVTDE
                     IERANVFKMNGKWYLFTDSRGSKMTIDGITSNDIYMLGYVSNSLTGPYKPLNKTGLVLK
                     MDLDPNDVTFTYSHFAVPQAKGNNVVITSYMTNRGFYADKQSTFAPSFLLNIKGKKTSV
                     VKDSILEQGQLTVNK"
     primer_bind     complement(7464..7482)
                     /label=T7 Term
                     /note="T7 terminator, reverse primer"
     terminator      7478..7525
                     /label=T7 terminator
                     /note="transcription terminator for bacteriophage T7 RNA
                     polymerase"
     promoter        complement(7700..7728)
                     /label=tet promoter
                     /note="E. coli promoter for tetracycline efflux protein
                     gene"
ORIGIN
        1 ttcttgaaga cgaaagggcc tcgtgatacg cctattttta taggttaatg tcatgataat
       61 aatggtttct tagacgtcag gtggcacttt tcggggaaat gtgcgcggaa cccctatttg
      121 tttatttttc taaatacatt caaatatgta tccgctcatg agacaataac cctgataaat
      181 gcttcaataa tattgaaaaa ggaagagtat gagtattcaa catttccgtg tcgcccttat
      241 tccctttttt gcggcatttt gccttcctgt ttttgctcac ccagaaacgc tggtgaaagt
      301 aaaagatgct gaagatcagt tgggtgcacg agtgggttac atcgaactgg atctcaacag
      361 cggtaagatc cttgagagtt ttcgccccga agaacgtttt ccaatgatga gcacttttaa
      421 agttctgcta tgtggcgcgg tattatcccg tgttgacgcc gggcaagagc aactcggtcg
      481 ccgcatacac tattctcaga atgacttggt tgagtactca ccagtcacag aaaagcatct
      541 tacggatggc atgacagtaa gagaattatg cagtgctgcc ataaccatga gtgataacac
      601 tgcggccaac ttacttctga caacgatcgg aggaccgaag gagctaaccg cttttttgca
      661 caacatgggg gatcatgtaa ctcgccttga tcgttgggaa ccggagctga atgaagccat
      721 accaaacgac gagcgtgaca ccacgatgcc tgcagcaatg gcaacaacgt tgcgcaaact
      781 attaactggc gaactactta ctctagcttc ccggcaacaa ttaatagact ggatggaggc
      841 ggataaagtt gcaggaccac ttctgcgctc ggcccttccg gctggctggt ttattgctga
      901 taaatctgga gccggtgagc gtgggtctcg cggtatcatt gcagcactgg ggccagatgg
      961 taagccctcc cgtatcgtag ttatctacac gacggggagt caggcaacta tggatgaacg
     1021 aaatagacag atcgctgaga taggtgcctc actgattaag cattggtaac tgtcagacca
     1081 agtttactca tatatacttt agattgattt aaaacttcat ttttaattta aaaggatcta
     1141 ggtgaagatc ctttttgata atctcatgac caaaatccct taacgtgagt tttcgttcca
     1201 ctgagcgtca gaccccgtag aaaagatcaa aggatcttct tgagatcctt tttttctgcg
     1261 cgtaatctgc tgcttgcaaa caaaaaaacc accgctacca gcggtggttt gtttgccgga
     1321 tcaagagcta ccaactcttt ttccgaaggt aactggcttc agcagagcgc agataccaaa
     1381 tactgtcctt ctagtgtagc cgtagttagg ccaccacttc aagaactctg tagcaccgcc
     1441 tacatacctc gctctgctaa tcctgttacc agtggctgct gccagtggcg ataagtcgtg
     1501 tcttaccggg ttggactcaa gacgatagtt accggataag gcgcagcggt cgggctgaac
     1561 ggggggttcg tgcacacagc ccagcttgga gcgaacgacc tacaccgaac tgagatacct
     1621 acagcgtgag ctatgagaaa gcgccacgct tcccgaaggg agaaaggcgg acaggtatcc
     1681 ggtaagcggc agggtcggaa caggagagcg cacgagggag cttccagggg gaaacgcctg
     1741 gtatctttat agtcctgtcg ggtttcgcca cctctgactt gagcgtcgat ttttgtgatg
     1801 ctcgtcaggg gggcggagcc tatggaaaaa cgccagcaac gcggcctttt tacggttcct
     1861 ggccttttgc tggccttttg ctcacatgtt ctttcctgcg ttatcccctg attctgtgga
     1921 taaccgtatt accgcctttg agtgagctga taccgctcgc cgcagccgaa cgaccgagcg
     1981 cagcgagtca gtgagcgagg aagcggaaga gcgcctgatg cggtattttc tccttacgca
     2041 tctgtgcggt atttcacacc gcatatatgg tgcactctca gtacaatctg ctctgatgcc
     2101 gcatagttaa gccagtatac actccgctat cgctacgtga ctgggtcatg gctgcgcccc
     2161 gacacccgcc aacacccgct gacgcgccct gacgggcttg tctgctcccg gcatccgctt
     2221 acagacaagc tgtgaccgtc tccgggagct gcatgtgtca gaggttttca ccgtcatcac
     2281 cgaaacgcgc gaggcagctg cggtaaagct catcagcgtg gtcgtgaagc gattcacaga
     2341 tgtctgcctg ttcatccgcg tccagctcgt tgagtttctc cagaagcgtt aatgtctggc
     2401 ttctgataaa gcgggccatg ttaagggcgg ttttttcctg tttggtcact gatgcctccg
     2461 tgtaaggggg atttctgttc atgggggtaa tgataccgat gaaacgagag aggatgctca
     2521 cgatacgggt tactgatgat gaacatgccc ggttactgga acgttgtgag ggtaaacaac
     2581 tggcggtatg gatgcggcgg gaccagagaa aaatcactca gggtcaatgc cagcgcttcg
     2641 ttaatacaga tgtaggtgtt ccacagggta gccagcagca tcctgcgatg cagatccgga
     2701 acataatggt gcagggcgct gacttccgcg tttccagact ttacgaaaca cggaaaccga
     2761 agaccattca tgttgttgct caggtcgcag acgttttgca gcagcagtcg cttcacgttc
     2821 gctcgcgtat cggtgattca ttctgctaac cagtaaggca accccgccag cctagccggg
     2881 tcctcaacga caggagcacg atcatgcgca cccgtggcca ggacccaacg ctgcccgaga
     2941 tgcgccgcgt gcggctgctg gagatggcgg acgcgatgga tatgttctgc caagggttgg
     3001 tttgcgcatt cacagttctc cgcaagaatt gattggctcc aattcttgga gtggtgaatc
     3061 cgttagcgag gtgccgccgg cttccattca ggtcgaggtg gcccggctcc atgcaccgcg
     3121 acgcaacgcg gggaggcaga caaggtatag ggcggcgcct acaatccatg ccaacccgtt
     3181 ccatgtgctc gccgaggcgg cataaatcgc cgtgacgatc agcggtccag tgatcgaagt
     3241 taggctggta agagccgcga gcgatccttg aagctgtccc tgatggtcgt catctacctg
     3301 cctggacagc atggcctgca acgcgggcat cccgatgccg ccggaagcga gaagaatcat
     3361 aatggggaag gccatccagc ctcgcgtcgc gaacgccagc aagacgtagc ccagcgcgtc
     3421 ggccgccatg ccggcgataa tggcctgctt ctcgccgaaa cgtttggtgg cgggaccagt
     3481 gacgaaggct tgagcgaggg cgtgcaagat tccgaatacc gcaagcgaca ggccgatcat
     3541 cgtcgcgctc cagcgaaagc ggtcctcgcc gaaaatgacc cagagcgctg ccggcacctg
     3601 tcctacgagt tgcatgataa agaagacagt cataagtgcg gcgacgatag tcatgccccg
     3661 cgcccaccgg aaggagctga ctgggttgaa ggctctcaag ggcatcggtc gagatcccgg
     3721 tgcctaatga gtgagctaac ttacattaat tgcgttgcgc tcactgcccg ctttccagtc
     3781 gggaaacctg tcgtgccagc tgcattaatg aatcggccaa cgcgcgggga gaggcggttt
     3841 gcgtattggg cgccagggtg gtttttcttt tcaccagtga gacgggcaac agctgattgc
     3901 ccttcaccgc ctggccctga gagagttgca gcaagcggtc cacgctggtt tgccccagca
     3961 ggcgaaaatc ctgtttgatg gtggttaacg gcgggatata acatgagctg tcttcggtat
     4021 cgtcgtatcc cactaccgag atatccgcac caacgcgcag cccggactcg gtaatggcgc
     4081 gcattgcgcc cagcgccatc tgatcgttgg caaccagcat cgcagtggga acgatgccct
     4141 cattcagcat ttgcatggtt tgttgaaaac cggacatggc actccagtcg ccttcccgtt
     4201 ccgctatcgg ctgaatttga ttgcgagtga gatatttatg ccagccagcc agacgcagac
     4261 gcgccgagac agaacttaat gggcccgcta acagcgcgat ttgctggtga cccaatgcga
     4321 ccagatgctc cacgcccagt cgcgtaccgt cttcatggga gaaaataata ctgttgatgg
     4381 gtgtctggtc agagacatca agaaataacg ccggaacatt agtgcaggca gcttccacag
     4441 caatggcatc ctggtcatcc agcggatagt taatgatcag cccactgacg cgttgcgcga
     4501 gaagattgtg caccgccgct ttacaggctt cgacgccgct tcgttctacc atcgacacca
     4561 ccacgctggc acccagttga tcggcgcgag atttaatcgc cgcgacaatt tgcgacggcg
     4621 cgtgcagggc cagactggag gtggcaacgc caatcagcaa cgactgtttg cccgccagtt
     4681 gttgtgccac gcggttggga atgtaattca gctccgccat cgccgcttcc actttttccc
     4741 gcgttttcgc agaaacgtgg ctggcctggt tcaccacgcg ggaaacggtc tgataagaga
     4801 caccggcata ctctgcgaca tcgtataacg ttactggttt cacattcacc accctgaatt
     4861 gactctcttc cgggcgctat catgccatac cgcgaaaggt tttgcgccat tcgatggtgt
     4921 ccgggatctc gacgctctcc cttatgcgac tcctgcatta ggaagcagcc cagtagtagg
     4981 ttgaggccgt tgagcaccgc cgccgcaagg aatggtgcat gcaaggagat ggcgcccaac
     5041 agtcccccgg ccacggggcc tgccaccata cccacgccga aacaagcgct catgagcccg
     5101 aagtggcgag cccgatcttc cccatcggtg atgtcggcga tataggcgcc agcaaccgca
     5161 cctgtggcgc cggtgatgcc ggccacgatg cgtccggcgt agaggatcga gatctcgatc
     5221 ccgcgaaatt aatacgactc actatagggg aattgtgagc ggataacaat tcccctctag
     5281 aaataatttt gtttaacttt aagaaggaga tataccatgc atcatcatca tcatcacagc
     5341 agcggcagag aaaacttgta tttccagggc catatgagtt ctcctcctga aagatccata
     5401 acttcgtata gcatacatta tacgaagtta tgcggccgcg acgtccacat atacctgccg
     5461 ttcactatta tttagtgaaa tgagatatta tgatattttc tgaattgtga ttaaaaaggc
     5521 aactttatgc ccatgcaaca gaaactataa aaaatacaga gaatgaaaag aaacagatag
     5581 attttttagt tctttaggcc cgtagtctgc aaatcctttt atgattttct atcaaacaaa
     5641 agaggaaaat agaccagttg caatccaaac gagagtctaa tagaatgagg tcgaaaagta
     5701 aatcgcgcgg gtttgttact gataaagcag gcaagaccta aaatgtgtaa agggcaaagt
     5761 gtatactttg gcgtcacccc ttacatattt taggtctttt tttattgtgc gtaactaact
     5821 tgccatcttc aaacaggagg gctggaagaa gcagaccgct aacacagtac ataaaaaagg
     5881 agacatgaac gatgaacatc aaaaagtttg caaaacaagc aacagtatta acctttacta
     5941 ccgcactgct ggcaggaggc gcaactcaag cgtttgcgaa agaaacgaac caaaagccat
     6001 ataaggaaac atacggcatt tcccatatta cacgccatga tatgctgcaa atccctgaac
     6061 agcaaaaaaa tgaaaaatat caagttcctg agttcgattc gtccacaatt aaaaatatct
     6121 cttctgcaaa aggcctggac gtttgggaca gctggccatt acaaaacgct gacggcactg
     6181 tcgcaaacta tcacggctac cacatcgtct ttgcattagc cggagatcct aaaaatgcgg
     6241 atgacacatc gatttacatg ttctatcaaa aagtcggcga aacttctatt gacagctgga
     6301 aaaacgctgg ccgcgtcttt aaagacagcg acaaattcga tgcaaatgat tctatcctaa
     6361 aagaccaaac acaagaatgg tcaggttcag ccacatttac atctgacgga aaaatccgtt
     6421 tattctacac tgatttctcc ggtaaacatt acggcaaaca aacactgaca actgcacaag
     6481 ttaacgtatc agcatcagac agctctttga acatcaacgg tgtagaggat tataaatcaa
     6541 tctttgacgg tgacggaaaa acgtatcaaa atgtacagca gttcatcgat gaaggcaact
     6601 acagctcagg cgacaaccat acgctgagag atcctcacta cgtagaagat aaaggccaca
     6661 aatacttagt atttgaagca aacactggaa ctgaagatgg ctaccaaggc gaagaatctt
     6721 tatttaacaa agcatactat ggcaaaagca catcattctt ccgtcaagaa agtcaaaaac
     6781 ttctgcaaag cgataaaaaa cgcacggctg agttagcaaa cggcgctctc ggtatgattg
     6841 agctaaacga tgattacaca ctgaaaaaag tgatgaaacc gctgattgca tctaacacag
     6901 taacagatga aattgaacgc gcgaacgtct ttaaaatgaa cggcaaatgg tacctgttca
     6961 ctgactcccg cggatcaaaa atgacgattg acggcattac gtctaacgat atttacatgc
     7021 ttggttatgt ttctaattct ttaactggcc catacaagcc gctgaacaaa actggccttg
     7081 tgttaaaaat ggatcttgat cctaacgatg taacctttac ttactcacac ttcgctgtac
     7141 ctcaagcgaa aggaaacaat gtcgtgatta caagctatat gacaaacaga ggattctacg
     7201 cagacaaaca atcaacgttt gcgcctagct tcctgctgaa catcaaaggc aagaaaacat
     7261 ctgttgtcaa agacagcatc cttgaacaag gacaattaac agttaacaaa taaaaacgca
     7321 aaagaaaatg ccgatatcct attggcattg acgtcaggtg gcacttttcg aggagatcat
     7381 gcacatgatg acgaagcttg cggccgcact cgaggatccg gctgctaaca aagcccgaaa
     7441 ggaagctgag ttggctgctg ccaccgctga gcaataacta gcataacccc ttggggcctc
     7501 taaacgggtc ttgaggggtt ttttgctgaa aggaggaact atatccggat atcccgcaag
     7561 aggcccggca gtaccggcat aaccaagcct atgcctacag catccagggt gacggtgccg
     7621 aggatgacga tgagcgcatt gttagatttc atacacggtg cctgactgcg ttagcaattt
     7681 aactgtgata aactaccgca ttaaagctta tcgatgataa gctgtcaaac atgagaa
//
