>Addgene plasmid #26092 | pET15-MHL | addgene full sequence | sequence record 466943 | Addgene NGS Result
TTCTTGAAGACGAAAGGGCCTCGTGATACGCCTATTTTTATAGGTTAATGTCATGATAATAATGGTTTCT
TAGACGTCAGGTGGCACTTTTCGGGGAAATGTGCGCGGAACCCCTATTTGTTTATTTTTCTAAATACATT
CAAATATGTATCCGCTCATGAGACAATAACCCTGATAAATGCTTCAATAATATTGAAAAAGGAAGAGTAT
GAGTATTCAACATTTCCGTGTCGCCCTTATTCCCTTTTTTGCGGCATTTTGCCTTCCTGTTTTTGCTCAC
CCAGAAACGCTGGTGAAAGTAAAAGATGCTGAAGATCAGTTGGGTGCACGAGTGGGTTACATCGAACTGG
ATCTCAACAGCGGTAAGATCCTTGAGAGTTTTCGCCCCGAAGAACGTTTTCCAATGATGAGCACTTTTAA
AGTTCTGCTATGTGGCGCGGTATTATCCCGTGTTGACGCCGGGCAAGAGCAACTCGGTCGCCGCATACAC
TATTCTCAGAATGACTTGGTTGAGTACTCACCAGTCACAGAAAAGCATCTTACGGATGGCATGACAGTAA
GAGAATTATGCAGTGCTGCCATAACCATGAGTGATAACACTGCGGCCAACTTACTTCTGACAACGATCGG
AGGACCGAAGGAGCTAACCGCTTTTTTGCACAACATGGGGGATCATGTAACTCGCCTTGATCGTTGGGAA
CCGGAGCTGAATGAAGCCATACCAAACGACGAGCGTGACACCACGATGCCTGCAGCAATGGCAACAACGT
TGCGCAAACTATTAACTGGCGAACTACTTACTCTAGCTTCCCGGCAACAATTAATAGACTGGATGGAGGC
GGATAAAGTTGCAGGACCACTTCTGCGCTCGGCCCTTCCGGCTGGCTGGTTTATTGCTGATAAATCTGGA
GCCGGTGAGCGTGGGTCTCGCGGTATCATTGCAGCACTGGGGCCAGATGGTAAGCCCTCCCGTATCGTAG
TTATCTACACGACGGGGAGTCAGGCAACTATGGATGAACGAAATAGACAGATCGCTGAGATAGGTGCCTC
ACTGATTAAGCATTGGTAACTGTCAGACCAAGTTTACTCATATATACTTTAGATTGATTTAAAACTTCAT
TTTTAATTTAAAAGGATCTAGGTGAAGATCCTTTTTGATAATCTCATGACCAAAATCCCTTAACGTGAGT
TTTCGTTCCACTGAGCGTCAGACCCCGTAGAAAAGATCAAAGGATCTTCTTGAGATCCTTTTTTTCTGCG
CGTAATCTGCTGCTTGCAAACAAAAAAACCACCGCTACCAGCGGTGGTTTGTTTGCCGGATCAAGAGCTA
CCAACTCTTTTTCCGAAGGTAACTGGCTTCAGCAGAGCGCAGATACCAAATACTGTCCTTCTAGTGTAGC
CGTAGTTAGGCCACCACTTCAAGAACTCTGTAGCACCGCCTACATACCTCGCTCTGCTAATCCTGTTACC
AGTGGCTGCTGCCAGTGGCGATAAGTCGTGTCTTACCGGGTTGGACTCAAGACGATAGTTACCGGATAAG
GCGCAGCGGTCGGGCTGAACGGGGGGTTCGTGCACACAGCCCAGCTTGGAGCGAACGACCTACACCGAAC
TGAGATACCTACAGCGTGAGCTATGAGAAAGCGCCACGCTTCCCGAAGGGAGAAAGGCGGACAGGTATCC
GGTAAGCGGCAGGGTCGGAACAGGAGAGCGCACGAGGGAGCTTCCAGGGGGAAACGCCTGGTATCTTTAT
AGTCCTGTCGGGTTTCGCCACCTCTGACTTGAGCGTCGATTTTTGTGATGCTCGTCAGGGGGGCGGAGCC
TATGGAAAAACGCCAGCAACGCGGCCTTTTTACGGTTCCTGGCCTTTTGCTGGCCTTTTGCTCACATGTT
CTTTCCTGCGTTATCCCCTGATTCTGTGGATAACCGTATTACCGCCTTTGAGTGAGCTGATACCGCTCGC
CGCAGCCGAACGACCGAGCGCAGCGAGTCAGTGAGCGAGGAAGCGGAAGAGCGCCTGATGCGGTATTTTC
TCCTTACGCATCTGTGCGGTATTTCACACCGCAATGGTGCACTCTCAGTACAATCTGCTCTGATGCCGCA
TAGTTAAGCCAGTATACACTCCGCTATCGCTACGTGACTGGGTCATGGCTGCGCCCCGACACCCGCCAAC
ACCCGCTGACGCGCCCTGACGGGCTTGTCTGCTCCCGGCATCCGCTTACAGACAAGCTGTGACCGTCTCC
GGGAGCTGCATGTGTCAGAGGTTTTCACCGTCATCACCGAAACGCGCGAGGCAGCTGCGGTAAAGCTCAT
CAGCGTGGTCGTGAAGCGATTCACAGATGTCTGCCTGTTCATCCGCGTCCAGCTCGTTGAGTTTCTCCAG
AAGCGTTAATGTCTGGCTTCTGATAAAGCGGGCCATGTTAAGGGCGGTTTTTTCCTGTTTGGTCACTGAT
GCCTCCGTGTAAGGGGGATTTCTGTTCATGGGGGTAATGATACCGATGAAACGAGAGAGGATGCTCACGA
TACGGGTTACTGATGATGAACATGCCCGGTTACTGGAACGTTGTGAGGGTAAACAACTGGCGGTATGGAT
GCGGCGGGACCAGAGAAAAATCACTCAGGGTCAATGCCAGCGCTTCGTTAATACAGATGTAGGTGTTCCA
CAGGGTAGCCAGCAGCATCCTGCGATGCAGATCCGGAACATAATGGTGCAGGGCGCTGACTTCCGCGTTT
CCAGACTTTACGAAACACGGAAACCGAAGACCATTCATGTTGTTGCTCAGGTCGCAGACGTTTTGCAGCA
GCAGTCGCTTCACGTTCGCTCGCGTATCGGTGATTCATTCTGCTAACCAGTAAGGCAACCCCGCCAGCCT
AGCCGGGTCCTCAACGACAGGAGCACGATCATGCGCACCCGTGGCCAGGACCCAACGCTGCCCGAGATGC
GCCGCGTGCGGCTGCTGGAGATGGCGGACGCGATGGATATGTTCTGCCAAGGGTTGGTTTGCGCATTCAC
AGTTCTCCGCAAGAATTGATTGGCTCCAATTCTTGGAGTGGTGAATCCGTTAGCGAGGTGCCGCCGGCTT
CCATTCAGGTCGAGGTGGCCCGGCTCCATGCACCGCGACGCAACGCGGGGAGGCAGACAAGGTATAGGGC
GGCGCCTACAATCCATGCCAACCCGTTCCATGTGCTCGCCGAGGCGGCATAAATCGCCGTGACGATCAGC
GGTCCAATGATCGAAGTTAGGCTGGTAAGAGCCGCGAGCGATCCTTGAAGCTGTCCCTGATGGTCGTCAT
CTACCTGCCTGGACAGCATGGCCTGCAACGCGGGCATCCCGATGCCGCCGGAAGCGAGAAGAATCATAAT
GGGGAAGGCCATCCAGCCTCGCGTCGCGAACGCCAGCAAGACGTAGCCCAGCGCGTCGGCCGCCATGCCG
GCGATAATGGCCTGCTTCTCGCCGAAACGTTTGGTGGCGGGACCAGTGACGAAGGCTTGAGCGAGGGCGT
GCAAGATTCCGAATACCGCAAGCGACAGGCCGATCATCGTCGCGCTCCAGCGAAAGCGGTCCTCGCCGAA
AATGACCCAGAGCGCTGCCGGCACCTGTCCTACGAGTTGCATGATAAAGAAGACAGTCATAAGTGCGGCG
ACGATAGTCATGCCCCGCGCCCACCGGAAGGAGCTGACTGGGTTGAAGGCTCTCAAGGGCATCGGTCGAG
ATCCCGGTGCCTAATGAGTGAGCTAACTTACATTAATTGCGTTGCGCTCACTGCCCGCTTTCCAGTCGGG
AAACCTGTCGTGCCAGCTGCATTAATGAATCGGCCAACGCGCGGGGAGAGGCGGTTTGCGTATTGGGCGC
CAGGGTGGTTTTTCTTTTCACCAGTGAGACGGGCAACAGCTGATTGCCCTTCACCGCCTGGCCCTGAGAG
AGTTGCAGCAAGCGGTCCACGCTGGTTTGCCCCAGCAGGCGAAAATCCTGTTTGATGGTGGTTAACGGCG
GGATATAACATGAGCTGTCTTCGGTATCGTCGTATCCCACTACCGAGATATCCGCACCAACGCGCAGCCC
GGACTCGGTAATGGCGCGCATTGCGCCCAGCGCCATCTGATCGTTGGCAACCAGCATCGCAGTGGGAACG
ATGCCCTCATTCAGCATTTGCATGGTTTGTTGAAAACCGGACATGGCACTCCAGTCGCCTTCCCGTTCCG
CTATCGGCTGAATTTGATTGCGAGTGAGATATTTATGCCAGCCAGCCAGACGCAGACGCGCCGAGACAGA
ACTTAATGGGCCCGCTAACAGCGCGATTTGCTGGTGACCCAATGCGACCAGATGCTCCACGCCCAGTCGC
GTACCGTCTTCATGGGAGAAAATAATACTGTTGATGGGTGTCTGGTCAGAGACATCAAGAAATAACGCCG
GAACATTAGTGCAGGCAGCTTCCACAGCAATGGCATCCTGGTCATCCAGCGGATAGTTAATGATCAGCCC
ACTGACGCGTTGCGCGAGAAGATTGTGCACCGCCGCTTTACAGGCTTCGACGCCGCTTCGTTCTACCATC
GACACCACCACGCTGGCACCCAGTTGATCGGCGCGAGATTTAATCGCCGCGACAATTTGCGACGGCGCGT
GCAGGGCCAGACTGGAGGTGGCAACGCCAATCAGCAACGACTGTTTGCCCGCCAGTTGTTGTGCCACGCG
GTTGGGAATGTAATTCAGCTCCGCCATCGCCGCTTCCACTTTTTCCCGCGTTTTCGCAGAAACGTGGCTG
GCCTGGTTCACCACGCGGGAAACGGTCTGATAAGAGACACCGGCATACTCTGCGACATCGTATAACGTTA
CTGGTTTCACATTCACCACCCTGAATTGACTCTCTTCCGGGCGCTATCATGCCATACCGCGAAAGGTTTT
GCGCCATTCGATGGTGTCCGGGATCTCGACGCTCTCCCTTATGCGACTCCTGCATTAGGAAGCAGCCCAG
TAGTAGGTTGAGGCCGTTGAGCACCGCCGCCGCAAGGAATGGTGCATGCAAGGAGATGGCGCCCAACAGT
CCCCCGGCCACGGGGCCTGCCACCATACCCACGCCGAAACAAGCGCTCATGAGCCCGAAGTGGCGAGCCC
GATCTTCCCCATCGGTGATGTCGGCGATATAGGCGCCAGCAACCGCACCTGTGGCGCCGGTGATGCCGGC
CACGATGCGTCCGGCGTAGAGGATCGAGATCTCGATCCCGCGAAATTAATACGACTCACTATAGGGGAAT
TGTGAGCGGATAACAATTCCCCTCTAGAAATAATTTTGTTTAACTTTAAGAAGGAGATATACCATGCATC
ATCATCATCATCACAGCAGCGGCAGAGAAAACTTGTATTTCCAGGGCCATATGAGTTCTCCTCCTGAAAG
ATCCATAACTTCGTATAGCATACATTATACGAAGTTATGCGGCCGCGACGTCCACATATACCTGCCGTTC
ACTATTATTTAGTGAAATGAGATATTATGATATTTTCTGAATTGTGATTAAAAAGGCAACTTTATGCCCA
TGCAACAGAAACTATAAAAAATACAGAGAATGAAAAGAAACAGATAGATTTTTTAGTTCTTTAGGCCCGT
AGTCTGCAAATCCTTTTATGATTTTCTATCAAACAAAAGAGGAAAATAGACCAGTTGCAATCCAAACGAG
AGTCTAATAGAATGAGGTCGAAAAGTAAATCGCGCGGGTTTGTTACTGATAAAGCAGGCAAGACCTAAAA
TGTGTAAAGGGCAAAGTGTATACTTTGGCGTCACCCCTTACATATTTTAGGTCTTTTTTTATTGTGCGTA
ACTAACTTGCCATCTTCAAACAGGAGGGCTGGAAGAAGCAGACCGCTAACACAGTACATAAAAAAGGAGA
CATGAACGATGAACATCAAAAAGTTTGCAAAACAAGCAACAGTATTAACCTTTACTACCGCACTGCTGGC
AGGAGGCGCAACTCAAGCGTTTGCGAAAGAAACGAACCAAAAGCCATATAAGGAAACATACGGCATTTCC
CATATTACACGCCATGATATGCTGCAAATCCCTGAACAGCAAAAAAATGAAAAATATAAAGTTCCTGAGT
TCGATTCGTCCACAATTAAAAATATCTCTTCTGCAAAAGGCCTGGACGTTTGGGACAGCTGGCCATTACA
AAACACTGACGGCACTGTCGCAAACTATCACGGCTACCACATCGTCTTTGCATTAGCCGGAGATCCTAAA
AATGCGGATGACACATCGATTTACATGTTCTATCAAAAAGTCGGCGAAACTTCTATTGACAGCTGGAAAA
ACGCTGGCCGCGTCTTTAAAGACAGCGACAAATTCGATGCAAATGATTCTATCCTAAAAGACCAAACACA
AGAATGGTCAGGTTCAGCCACATTTACATCTGACGGAAAAATCCGTTTATTCTACACTGATTTCTCCGGT
AAACATTACGGCAAACAAACACTGACAACTGCACAAGTTAACGTATCAGCATCAGACAGCTCTTTGAACA
TCAACGGTGTAGAGGATTATAAATCAATCTTTGACGGTGACGGAAAAACGTATCAAAATGTACAGCAGTT
CATCGATGAAGGCAACTACAGCTCAGGCGACAACCATACGCTGAGAGATCCTCACTACGTAGAAGATAAA
GGCCACAAATACTTAGTATTTGAAGCAAACACTGGAACTGAAGATGGCTACCAAGGCGAAGAATCTTTAT
TTAACAAAGCATACTATGGCAAAAGCACATCATTCTTCCGTCAAGAAAGTCAAAAACTTCTGCAAAGCGA
TAAAAAACGCACGGCTGAGTTAGCAAACGGCGCTCTCGGTATGATTGAGCTAAACGATGATTACACACTG
AAAAAAGTGATGAAACCGCTGATTGCATCTAACACAGTAACAGATGAAATTGAACGCGCGAACGTCTTTA
AAATGAACGGCAAATGGTACCTGTTCACTGACTCCCGCGGATCAAAAATGACGATTGACGGCATTACGTC
TAACGATATTTACATGCTTGGTTATGTTTCTAATTCTTTAACTGGCCCATACAAGCCGCTGAACAAAACT
GGCCTTGTGTTAAAAATGGATCTTGATCCTAACGATGTAACCTTTACTTACTCACACTTCGCTGTACCTC
AAGCGAAAGGAAACAATGTCGTGATTACAAGCTATATGACAAACAGAGGATTCTACGCAGACAAACAATC
AACGTTTGCGCCTAGCTTCCTGCTGAACATCAAAGGCAAGAAAACATCTGTTGTCAAAGACAGCATCCTT
GAACAAGGACAATTAACAGTTAACAAATAAAAACGCAAAAGAAAATGCCGATATCCTATTGGCATTGACG
TCAGGTGGCACTTTTCGAGGAGATCATGCACATGATGACGAAGCTTGCGGCCGCACTCGAGGATCCGGCT
GCTAACAAAGCCCGAAAGGAAGCTGAGTTGGCTGCTGCCACCGCTGAGCAATAACTAGCATAACCCCTTG
GGGCCTCTAAACGGGTCTTGAGGGGTTTTTTGCTGAAAGGAGGAACTATATCCGGATATCCCGCAAGAGG
CCCGGCAGTACCGGCATAACCAAGCCTATGCCTACAGCATCCAGGGTGACGGTGCCGAGGATGACGATGA
GCGCATTGTTAGATTTCATACACGGTGCCTGACTGCGTTAGCAATTTAACTGTGATAAACTACCGCATTA
AAGCTTATCGATGATAAGCTGTCAAACATGAGAA
Features (pLannotate 1.2.2; 22 found; start..end, strand, type, name):
    104..208     +  promoter       AmpR promoter: bla
    209..1069    +  CDS            AmpR: β-lactamase; bla; confers resistance to ampicillin, carbenicillin, and related antibiotics
   1240..1828    +  rep_origin     ori: high-copy-number ColE1/pMB1/pBR322/pUC origin of replication
   2014..2153    -  misc_feature   bom: basis of mobility region from pBR322
   2255..2446    -  CDS            rop: Rop protein, which maintains plasmids at low copy number; rop
   2463..2843    +  CDS            YPB1_ECOLX: Protein predicted: Swiss-Prot protein existence level 4. From Escherichia coli.
   3085..3709    -  CDS            TcR (fragment): tetracycline efflux protein; tet; confers resistance to tetracycline
   3724..3745    -  protein_bind   CAP binding site: CAP binding activates transcription in the presence of cAMP. E. coli catabolite activator protein
   3758..4840    -  CDS            lacI: lac repressor; lacI; The lac repressor binds to the lac operator to inhibit transcription in E. coli. This inhibition can be relieved by adding lactose or isopropyl-β-D-thiogalactopyranoside (IPTG).
   4841..4918    -  promoter       lacI promoter: lacI
   4926..5205    -  CDS            TcR (fragment): tetracycline efflux protein; tet; confers resistance to tetracycline
   5227..5245    +  promoter       T7 promoter: promoter for bacteriophage T7 RNA polymerase
   5246..5270    +  protein_bind   lac operator: The lac repressor binds to the lac operator to inhibit transcription in E. coli. This inhibition can be relieved by adding lactose or isopropyl-β-D-thiogalactopyranoside (IPTG). lac repressor encoded by lacI
   5285..5307    +  RBS            RBS: efficient ribosome binding site from bacteriophage T7 gene 10 (Olins and Rangwala, 1989)
   5315..5333    +  CDS            capTEV™ (fragment): composite tag for in vivo biotinylation, TEV protease cleavage, and 6xHis tagging
   5395..5428    +  protein_bind   loxP: Cre-mediated recombination occurs in the 8-bp core sequence (GCATACAT). Cre recombinase
   5443..5888    +  promoter       sacB promoter: sacR; sacB promoter and control region
   5889..7310    +  CDS            SacB: secreted levansucrase that renders bacterial growth sensitive to sucrose; Bacillus subtilis sacB; negative selection marker
   7418..7467    +  CDS            SET1 (fragment): solubility-enhancement tag derived from T7 phage gene 10B
   7475..7522    +  terminator     T7 terminator: transcription terminator for bacteriophage T7 RNA polymerase
   7545..7649    -  CDS            TcR (fragment): tetracycline efflux protein; tet; confers resistance to tetracycline
   7697..7725    -  promoter       tet promoter: E. coli promoter for tetracycline efflux protein gene
