[The description below was written by a language model from this plasmid's Addgene catalogue record, the feature table of its GenBank file and pLannotate feature annotations shown in this document.]
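Description:
pET15-MHL is an empty bacterial expression backbone of about 7.7 kb, derived from pET15b and designed for T7-driven production of recombinant proteins in E. coli. It replicates from a pBR322/ColE1-type origin and retains the bom region and the rop gene, consistent with its listing as a low-copy plasmid. Selection is by ampicillin resistance (bla). Disrupted remnants of the pBR322 tetracycline resistance gene and its promoter are also annotated, but only as fragments.

The expression cassette consists of a T7 promoter followed by a lac operator, with a plasmid-borne lacI gene supplying repressor, so transcription is inducible with IPTG or lactose in hosts that provide T7 RNA polymerase. A T7 gene 10 ribosome binding site precedes an 18-residue N-terminal tag comprising 6xHis followed by a TEV protease cleavage site, which allows affinity purification and later tag removal. The catalogue tag field lists these as C-terminal, but the depositor text and feature positions place them N-terminal to the insert. The Gly-Ser-Ser residues after the initiator Met were removed to prevent Met excision and so reduce N-terminal gluconoylation. Two stop codons sit at the downstream cloning junction, ahead of the T7 terminator.

The cloning region holds a stuffer carrying a loxP site and the Bacillus subtilis sacB gene with its own promoter. PCR products with 15-nucleotide end homologies are inserted into BseRI-linearised vector by In-Fusion directional recombination, replacing the stuffer. Because SacB makes cells sucrose-sensitive, unmodified parental plasmid can be selected against on sucrose. The two feature tables agree apart from a three-base length difference.
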