Addgene plasmid #26092: pET15-MHL
Purpose: (Empty Backbone) SGC Empty backbone for bacterial expression under T7 promoter. Uses infusion based cloning method.
Depositing lab: Cheryl Arrowsmith. Depositing organization: University of Toronto.
Backbone
  Vector backbone: pET15-MHL
  Backbone manufacturer: SGC
  Backbone size (bp): 7737
  Modifications to backbone: Derived from pET15. Contains an 18 amino acid N-terminal fusion tag consisting of a 6X His followed by a TEV cleavage site. The GSS residues after the Met start site were removed to reduce N-terminal gluconoylation via preventing N-terminal Met excision. Two stop codons are included in the vector at the C-terminal cloning site.
  Vector type: Bacterial Expression
  Promoter: T7-lacO (lactose/IPTG inducible)
  Tag / fusion protein: 6xHis (C terminal on backbone); TEV cleavage site (C terminal on backbone)
Growth in bacteria
  Bacterial resistance: Ampicillin, 100 μg/mL
  Growth temperature: 37°C
  Growth strain: DH5alpha
  Copy number: Low Copy
Gene/Insert
  Cloning method: Ligation Independent Cloning
  Sequencing primers: 5′ T7; 3′ T7-term
Terms and licenses: Academic/Nonprofit Terms; Industry Terms: Not Available to Industry
Depositor comments: The pET15-MHL vector (GenBank ID: EF456738.1) is a derivative of pET15b (Novagen) and is for infusion based cloning. It is used for T7 promoter driven expression of recombinant proteins with the addition of an 18 amino acid N-terminal fusion tag containing 6X His followed by a TEV cleavage site. The GSS residues after the Met start site were removed to reduce N-terminal gluconoylation via preventing N-terminal Met excision. Two stop codons are included in the vector at the C-terminal cloning site. Insertion of DNA sequence into the cloning/expression region is preformed using BD-Biosciences Infusion enzyme mediated directional recombination between complementary 15 nucleotide DNA sequences at the ends of the insert (PCR product) and BseRI linearized vector. Insertion of target sequence involves replacement of a SacB gene stuffer sequence, which provides for negative selection of the original plasmid on 5% sucrose. http://www.sgc.utoronto.ca/SGC-WebPages/toronto-vectors.php
How to cite: pET15-MHL was a gift from Cheryl Arrowsmith (Addgene plasmid # 26092 ; http://n2t.net/addgene:26092 ; RRID:Addgene_26092)
