>Addgene plasmid #26092 | pET15-MHL | addgene partial sequence | sequence record 32037 | 26092 with T7
TTCCCTCTGAATATTTTGTTTACTTTAAGAAGGAGATATACCATGCATCATCATCATCATCACAGCAGCG
GCAGAGAAAACTTGTATTTCCAGGGCCATATGAGTTCTCCTCCTGAAAGATCCATAACTTCGTATAGCAT
ACATTATACGAAGTTATGCGGCCGCGACGTCCACATATACCTGCCGTTCACTATTATTTAGTGAAATGAG
ATATTATGATATTTTCTGAATTGTGATTAAAAAGGCAACTTTATGCCCATGCAACAGAAACTATAAAAAA
TACAGAGAATGAAAAGAAACAGATAGATTTTTTAGTTCTTTAGGCCCGTAGTCTGCAAATCCTTTTATGA
TTTTCTATCAAACAAAAGAGGAAAATAGACCAGTTGCAATCCAAACGAGAGTCTAATAGAATGAGGTCGA
AAAGTAAATCGCGCGGGTTTGTTACTGATAAAGCAGGCAAGACCTAAAATGTGTAAAGGGCAAAGTGTAT
ACTTTGGCGTCACCCCTTACATATTTTAGGTCTTTTTTTATTGTGCGTAACTAACTTGCCATCTTCAAAC
AGGAGGGCTGGAAGAAGCAGACCGCTAACACAGTACATAAAAAAGGAGACATGAACGATGAACATCAAAA
AGTTTGCAAAACAAGCAACAGTATTAACCTTTACTACCGCACTGCTGGCAGGAGGCGCAACTCAAGCGTT
TGCGAAAGAAACGAACCAAAAGCCATATAAGGAAACATACGGCATTTCCCATATTACACGCCATGATATG
CTGCAAATCCCTGAACAGCAAAAAAATGAA
